>Addgene plasmid #16287 | pCIG-VP16 RARa [TJ#389] | addgene partial sequence | sequence record 22695 | pCAG-F 5'-GCAACGTGCTGGTTATTGTG-3'
CTCGAGGTCGACGGTATCGATAAGCTTGCCACCATGGCCCCCCCGACCGATGTCAGCCTGGGGGACGAGC
TCCACTTAGACGGCGAGGACGTGGCGATGGCGCATGCCGACGCGCTAGACGATTTCGATCTGGACATGTT
GGGGGACGGGGATTCCCCGGGTCCGGGATTTACCCCCCACGACTCCGCCCCCTACGGCGCTCTGGATATG
GCCGACTTCGAGTTTGAGCAGATGTTTACCGATGCCCTTGGAATTGACGAGTACGGTGGGAAGCTTCTAG
GTACCAGATCCAGCAACAGCAGCTCCTGCCCGACACCTGGGGGCGGGCACCTCAATGGGTACCCGGTGCC
TCCCTACGCCTTCTTCTTCCCCCCTATGCTGGGTGGACTCTCCCCGCCAGGCGCTCTGACCACTCTCCAG
CACCAGCTTCCAGTTAGTGGATATAGCACACCATCCCCAGCCACCATTGAGACCCAGAGCAGCAGTTCTG
AAGAGATAGTGCCCAGCCCTCCCTCGCCACCCCCTCTACCCCGCATCTACAAGCCTTGCTTTGTCTGTCA
GGACAAGTCCTCAGGCTACCACTATGGGGTCAGCGCCTGTGAGGGCTGCAAGGGCTTCTTCCGCCGCAGC
ATCCAGAAGAACATGGTGTACACGTGTCACCGGGACAAGAACTGCATCATCAACAAGGTGACCCGGAACC
GCTGCCAGTACTGCCGACTGCAGAAGTGCTTTGAAGT
