[The description below was written by a language model from this plasmid's Addgene catalogue record.]
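Description:
pCIG-VP16 RARa is a mammalian expression plasmid built on the pCIG backbone (about 6.2 kb without insert). It is propagated in E. coli as a high-copy plasmid under ampicillin selection. The record gives no feature table and does not explicitly list the promoter or any reporter elements of the backbone. The recommended 5′ sequencing primer is pCAG-F, which suggests that the insert sits downstream of a CAG-type (CMV enhancer/chicken β-actin) promoter, but this is an inference rather than a stated fact. No eukaryotic selection marker is recorded.

The payload is an insert of about 2.3 kb encoding human retinoic acid receptor alpha (RARA, also known as NR1B1), cloned between XhoI and EcoRV sites that both remain intact. The VP16 transactivation domain from herpes simplex virus is fused to the receptor's N-terminus. VP16 is a strong acidic activation domain, and attaching it to a nuclear receptor is a standard way of generating a constitutively activating form. Such a fusion is expected to drive transcription from the receptor's target genes largely independently of ligand. The depositor notes that the insert retains the RARalpha 3′UTR but has no polyadenylation signal of its own, so transcript processing presumably depends on backbone sequences.

The associated publication examines the need for retinoic acid-mediated transcriptional activation in ventral neural patterning and motor neuron specification. This is consistent with using the construct to impose retinoid-pathway activation in neural progenitor cells and test how it affects cell fate.
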