Addgene plasmid #16287: pCIG-VP16 RARa [TJ#389]
Depositing lab: Thomas Jessell. Depositing organization: Columbia University. Publication: A requirement for retinoic acid-mediated transcriptional activation in ventral neural patterning and motor neuron specification. Novitch BG, Wichterle H, Jessell TM, Sockanathan S. Neuron. 2003 Sep 25. 40(1):81-95. 10.1016/j.neuron.2003.08.006 PubMed 14527435.
Backbone
  Vector backbone: pCIG
  Backbone size w/o insert (bp): 6200
  Vector type: Mammalian Expression
Growth in bacteria
  Bacterial resistance: Ampicillin, 100 μg/mL
  Growth temperature: 37°C
  Growth strain: DH5alpha
  Copy number: High Copy
Gene/Insert
  Gene/Insert name: RAR alpha (alt names: RARa; retinoic acid receptor, alpha)
  Species: H. sapiens (human)
  Insert size (bp): 2300
  Entrez Gene: RARA (a.k.a. NR1B1, RAR, RARalpha)
  Tag / fusion protein: VP16 (N terminal on insert)
  Cloning method: Restriction Enzyme; 5′ cloning site XhoI (not destroyed); 3′ cloning site EcoRV (not destroyed)
  Sequencing primers: 5′ pCAG-F
Terms and licenses: Academic/Nonprofit Terms; Industry Terms: Not Available to Industry
Depositor comments: VP16-RARalpha. Note that this contains the 3'UTR of RARalpha, though no polyA.
How to cite: pCIG-VP16 RARa [TJ#389] was a gift from Thomas Jessell (Addgene plasmid # 16287 ; http://n2t.net/addgene:16287 ; RRID:Addgene_16287)
